Addgene plasmid #67124: pCellFree_G03 RAD54B
Purpose: Standard for cell-free expression benchmarking.
Depositing lab: Kirill Alexandrov. Depositing organization: University of Queensland. Publication: Performance benchmarking of four cell-free protein expression systems. Gagoski D, Polinkovsky ME, Mureev S, Kunert A, Johnston W, Gambin Y, Alexandrov K. Biotechnol Bioeng. 2015 Aug 24. doi: 10.1002/bit.25814. PubMed 26301602.
Backbone
  Vector backbone: pCellFree_G03
  Vector type: Cell-free expression
Growth in bacteria
  Bacterial resistance: Ampicillin, 100 μg/mL
  Growth temperature: 37°C
  Growth strain: DH5alpha
  Copy number: High Copy
Gene/Insert
  Gene/Insert name: RAD54B (alt name: DNA repair and recombination protein RAD54B)
  Species: H. sapiens (human)
  Entrez Gene: RAD54B (a.k.a. RDH54)
  Promoter: T7
  Tag / fusion protein: His (N terminal on backbone); EGFP (N terminal on backbone)
  Cloning method: Gateway Cloning
  Sequencing primers: 5′ EGFP-C; 3′ T7 terminal
Terms and licenses: Academic/Nonprofit Terms; Industry Terms: Not Available to Industry
How to cite: pCellFree_G03 RAD54B was a gift from Kirill Alexandrov (Addgene plasmid # 67124 ; http://n2t.net/addgene:67124 ; RRID:Addgene_67124)
