[The description below was written by a language model from this plasmid's Addgene catalogue record.]
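Description:
pCellFree_G03 RAD54B is a cell-free expression plasmid built on the pCellFree_G03 backbone and carrying the human RAD54B open reading frame, which encodes the DNA repair and recombination protein RAD54B (also known as RDH54). It is propagated in E. coli as a high-copy plasmid under ampicillin selection. The record does not name the origin of replication, and no feature table is available, so the finer layout of the backbone, including any translation-enhancing leader sequences, cannot be described from the information given.

Expression is driven by a T7 promoter, so transcription depends on T7 RNA polymerase supplied in a coupled in vitro transcription-translation reaction rather than on a host cell's own polymerase. The listed 3′ sequencing primer suggests that a T7 terminator region lies downstream of the insert. The backbone contributes two N-terminal fusion partners, a His tag and EGFP, and the RAD54B coding sequence was introduced by Gateway recombination cloning, placing it in frame downstream of these tags. The resulting product is a His-EGFP-RAD54B fusion: the EGFP moiety provides a fluorescent readout of protein yield and integrity, while the His tag allows metal-affinity capture or detection.

According to the record, the plasmid serves as a standard for benchmarking cell-free protein expression, and it is associated with a study comparing the performance of four cell-free systems. In that setting, a fluorescently tagged human protein offers a consistent test template for comparing how well different lysates produce the same product.
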