>Addgene plasmid #67124 | pCellFree_G03 RAD54B | addgene partial sequence | sequence record 120592 | T7term 5'-GCTAGTTATTGCTCAGCGG-3'
GGTACCACGCGTACCCAACACACGGACACATGCACGAACACGCATGCAGAGAGATCATACATCATCTATA
GAGAAGTACACGTAAAAGTAAGACTCGTCGTCTGCCAGCTACAACCGAGAAGGCGACGTGAAAGGAACAA
GAAAGGAGGAGGAGGGCGGCCGCTTACACCACTTTGTACAAGAAAGTTGGGTATGTGCCAGTAGCTTGAG
TGGTTATATTCTGAAAAATGAATGACACATTTTCTGTTATTCTTTCAAGAAAAGGATCTGTAAGATTTAA
ATGATCTCCAGAAAAATGTTTCCATTGCTTCAGCTGGGACATAGAAAGAGGTTTCAGGGAGTTAGATTTC
TGGTGATGTGGACCAAGCTGACAATCTCTAGAGACAATGAATTTTTCCAACGAATCACCTGTATGAACTT
CTTCTCCTGTACACTCACAGTCAAGCAGATCATGAGTAACACAATCTGAACTTTCATGTAATGTGAACAA
ATTTTTAAGTTCTTCTACTGAAAACTGAATATGTTCAGATGTCTTGGTGAGGTCGACAACTGCCCCACAA
AGACCTTGCTTACTGATCTGCCTTTGATAGATCTTTTCTTCTATTGTACCTGTAGTTAGGAGTCTGTAAA
TATGTACAGGATATTTCTGACCATCTCTCCATACTCTAGACATTGCCTGAATGTCAGTGGCTGGATTCCA
ATCAATGTCATAGAGAATTAAGTGAGATCCTCCAATGAGGTTAAGTCCTACACCACCAGCTTTTGAACTT
AACAAAAAAATAAAAAAAGAAGAGTGTTGACTGTTAAAGCCATCAACAATCTGCTGCCTTTGAGAGATTG
GTGTTTGTCCATCAAGTCTTGTATAAGCATATCCATGACGCTTACATACTTCTTGTAAAA
