>Addgene plasmid #67124 | pCellFree_G03 RAD54B | addgene partial sequence | sequence record 120593 | EGFP-N 5'-CGTCGCCGTCCAGCTCGACCAG-3'
ACGCTCCTCGCCCTTGCTTGTGCCGTGGTGATGGTGGTGATGGTGGTGACCAGAGGTGCCCATGGTTTTC
ACTTACGTGTTTAATGTCTTTACAGACTTTATACATTACTGTCATGGTTAAATAAAATAAAATAAAATAA
AATAAAATAAAATAAAATAAAATAAAATAAAATAAAATAAACTTAAGATGTCCCTATAGTGAGTCGTATT
AGACGTCAGGTGGCACTTTTCGGGGAAATGTGCGCGGAACCCCTATTTGTTTATTTTTCTAAATACATTC
AAATATGTATCCGCTCATGAGACAATAACCCTGATAAATGCTTCAATAATATTGAAAAAGGAAGAGTATG
AGTATTCAACATTTCCGTGTCGCCCTTATTCCCTTTTTTGCGGCATTTTGCCTTCCTGTTTTTGCTCACC
CAGAAACGCTGGTGAAAGTAAAAGATGCTGAAGATCAGTTGGGTGCACGAGTGGGTTACATCGAACTGGA
TCTCAACAGCGGTAAGATCCTTGAGAGTTTTCGCCCCGAAGAACGTTTTCCAATGATGAGCACTTTTAAA
GTTCTGCTATGTGGCGCGGTATTATCCCGTATTGACGCCGGGCAAGAGCAACTCGGTCGCCGCATACACT
ATTCTCAGAATGACTTGGTTGAGTACTCACCAGTCACAGAAAAGCATCTTACGGATGGCATGACAGTAAG
AGAATTATGCAGTGCTGCCATAACCATGAGTGATAACACTGCGGCCAACTTACTTCTGACAACGATCGGA
GGACCGAAGGAGCTAACCGCTTTTTTGCACAACATGGGGGATCATGTAACTCGCCTTGATCGTTGGGAAC
CGGAGCTGAATGAAGCCATACCAAACGACGAGCGTGACACCACGATGCCTGTAGCAATGGCAACAACGTT
GCGCAACTATTAACTGGCGAACTACTTACTCTAGCTTCCCGGCAACAATTAATAGACTGGATGGAGGCGG
ATAAAGTTGCAGGACCACTTCTGCGCTCGG
